Addgene plasmid #215938: AA151
Purpose: Fragmid fragment: (guide cassette) for dual expression sgRNA
Depositing lab: John Doench. Depositing organization: Broad Institute. Publication: Modular vector assembly enables rapid assessment of emerging CRISPR technologies. McGee AV, Liu YV, Griffith AL, Szegletes ZM, Wen B, Kraus C, Miller NW, Steger RJ, Escude Velasco B, Bosch JA, Zirin JD, Viswanatha R, Sontheimer EJ, Goodale A, Greene MA, Green TM, Doench JG. Cell Genom. 2024 Mar 13;4(3):100519. doi: 10.1016/j.xgen.2024.100519. PubMed 38484704.
Backbone
  Vector backbone: pUC57-Kan
  Vector type: CRISPR ; Fragment
Growth in bacteria
  Bacterial resistance: Kanamycin, 50 μg/mL
  Growth temperature: 37°C
  Growth strain: DH5alpha
  Copy number: Unknown
Gene/Insert
  Gene/Insert name: U6_v1; BsmBI_v0; BsmBI_v4; rev{H1_v1}
  Species: Other
  Cloning method: Unknown
Resource information
  A portion of this plasmid was derived from a plasmid made by: Genscript ID: U364PGH160-4
Terms and licenses: Academic/Nonprofit Terms; Industry Terms: Not Available to Industry
Depositor comments: Please visit https://www.biorxiv.org/content/10.1101/2023.10.25.564061v1 for bioRxiv preprint.
How to cite: AA151 was a gift from John Doench (Addgene plasmid # 215938 ; http://n2t.net/addgene:215938 ; RRID:Addgene_215938)
