[The description below was written by a language model from this plasmid's Addgene catalogue record and pLannotate feature annotations shown in this document.]
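Description:
AA151 is a small (about 3.1 kb) bacterial cloning plasmid built on the pUC57-Kan backbone that serves as a "fragment" in the Fragmid modular vector assembly system for CRISPR constructs. It is not an expression vector in its own right but a donor of a guide-cassette module meant to be combined with other fragments into a destination vector. It is propagated in E. coli through a high-copy ColE1/pUC-type origin and selected with kanamycin via the aph(3')-Ia aminoglycoside phosphotransferase gene. The remaining annotated backbone elements (partial lacZα, lac promoter and operator, CAP binding site, and short remnants of lacI, bom and rop) are vestiges of the pUC-type cloning vector and flank the insert rather than contributing to its function.

The payload is a dual sgRNA expression cassette made of two RNA polymerase III promoters that face each other: a human U6 promoter on the forward strand and a human H1 promoter in reverse orientation. According to the insert name, two BsmBI Type IIS sites (BsmBI_v0 and BsmBI_v4) lie between them, which matches the roughly 50 bp gap between the promoters in the feature table, although the sites themselves are not annotated. This convergent layout allows a guide-containing insert to be cloned between the promoters so that each one drives its own sgRNA, letting two guides be expressed from a single vector. No sgRNA scaffold is annotated or named in the record, so scaffold sequences would presumably arrive with the cloned insert. The record gives the purpose simply as a guide cassette for dual sgRNA expression, suited to combinatorial or paired-guide CRISPR applications once assembled into a complete vector.
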