Features (pLannotate 1.2.2; 11 found; start..end, strand, type, name):
    137..236     +  misc_feature   bom (fragment): basis of mobility region from pBR322
    242..399     -  CDS            lacZα (fragment): LacZα fragment of β-galactosidase; lacZ fragment
    458..698     +  promoter       U6 promoter: RNA polymerase III promoter for human U6 snRNA
    748..962     -  promoter       H1 promoter: human H1 RNA promoter
   1062..1078    -  protein_bind   lac operator: The lac repressor binds to the lac operator to inhibit transcription in E. coli. This inhibition can be relieved by adding lactose or isopropyl-β-D-thiogalactopyranoside (IPTG). lac repressor encoded by lacI
   1086..1116    -  promoter       lac promoter: promoter for the E. coli lac operon
   1131..1152    -  protein_bind   CAP binding site: CAP binding activates transcription in the presence of cAMP. E. coli catabolite activator protein
   1165..1257    -  CDS            lacI (fragment): lac repressor; lacI; The lac repressor binds to the lac operator to inhibit transcription in E. coli. This inhibition can be relieved by adding lactose or isopropyl-β-D-thiogalactopyranoside (IPTG).
   1440..2028    -  rep_origin     ori: high-copy-number ColE1/pMB1/pBR322/pUC origin of replication
   2206..3015    -  CDS            KanR: aminoglycoside phosphotransferase; aph(3')-Ia; confers resistance to kanamycin in bacteria or G418 (Geneticin®) in eukaryotes
   3122..35      +  CDS            rop (fragment) (across the origin): Rop protein, which maintains plasmids at low copy number; rop
>Addgene plasmid #215938 | AA151 | addgene full sequence | sequence record 431418 | Addgene NGS Result
TCGCGCGTTTCGGTGATGACGGTGAAAACCTCTGACACATGCAGCTCCCGGAGACGGTCACAGCTTGTCT
GTAAGCGGATGCCGGGAGCAGACAAGCCCGTCAGGGCGCGTCAGCGGGTGTTGGCGGGTGTCGGGGCTGG
CTTAACTATGCGGCATCAGAGCAGATTGTACTGAGAGTGCACCATATGCGGTGTGAAATACCGCACAGAT
GCGTAAGGAGAAAATACCGCATCAGGCGCCATTCGCCATTCAGGCTGCGCAACTGTTGGGAAGGGCGATC
GGTGCGGGCCTCTTCGCTATTACGCCAGCTGGCGAAAGGGGGATGTGCTGCAAGGCGATTAAGTTGGGTA
ACGCCAGGGTTTTCCCAGTCACGACGTTGTAAAACGACGGCCAGAGAATTCGAGCTCGGTACCTCGCGAA
TACATCTAGATGAAGACGTCAGATTAATTAAGGTACCGAGGGCCTATTTCCCATGATTCCTTCATATTTG
CATATACGATACAAGGCTGTTAGAGAGATAATTAGAATTAATTTGACTGTAAACACAAAGATATTAGTAC
AAAATACGTGACGTAGAAAGTAATAATTTCTTGGGTAGTTTGCAGTTTTAAAATTATGTTTTAAAATGGA
CTATCATATGCTTACCGTAACTTGAAAGTATTTCGATTTCTTGGCTTTATATATCTTGTGGAAAGGACGA
AACACCGGAGACGCGTTTTTTGCGCGCAAAAACGTCTCCGGGAAAGAGTGGTCTCATACAGAACTTATAA
GATTCCCAAATCCAAAGACATTTCACGTTTATGGTGATTTCCCAGAACACATAGCGACATGCAAATATTG
CAGGGCGCCACTCCCCTGTCCCTCACAGCCATCTTCCTGCCAGGGCGCACGCGCGCTGGGTGTTCCCGCC
TAGTGACACTGGGCCCGCGATTCCTTGGAGCGGGTTGATGACGTCAGCGTTCGAATTCACACGCGTCTTC
ATCGGATCCCGGGCCCGTCGACTGCAGAGGCCTGCATGCAAGCTTGGTGTAATCATGGTCATAGCTGTTT
CCTGTGTGAAATTGTTATCCGCTCACAATTCCACACAACATACGAGCCGGAAGCATAAAGTGTAAAGCCT
GGGGTGCCTAATGAGTGAGCTAACTCACATTAATTGCGTTGCGCTCACTGCCCGCTTTCCAGTCGGGAAA
CCTGTCGTGCCAGCTGCATTAATGAATCGGCCAACGCGCGGGGAGAGGCGGTTTGCGTATTGGGCGCTCT
TCCGCTTCCTCGCTCACTGACTCGCTGCGCTCGGTCGTTCGGCTGCGGCGAGCGGTATCAGCTCACTCAA
AGGCGGTAATACGGTTATCCACAGAATCAGGGGATAACGCAGGAAAGAACATGTGAGCAAAAGGCCAGCA
AAAGGCCAGGAACCGTAAAAAGGCCGCGTTGCTGGCGTTTTTCCATAGGCTCCGCCCCCCTGACGAGCAT
CACAAAAATCGACGCTCAAGTCAGAGGTGGCGAAACCCGACAGGACTATAAAGATACCAGGCGTTTCCCC
CTGGAAGCTCCCTCGTGCGCTCTCCTGTTCCGACCCTGCCGCTTACCGGATACCTGTCCGCCTTTCTCCC
TTCGGGAAGCGTGGCGCTTTCTCATAGCTCACGCTGTAGGTATCTCAGTTCGGTGTAGGTCGTTCGCTCC
AAGCTGGGCTGTGTGCACGAACCCCCCGTTCAGCCCGACCGCTGCGCCTTATCCGGTAACTATCGTCTTG
AGTCCAACCCGGTAAGACACGACTTATCGCCACTGGCAGCAGCCACTGGTAACAGGATTAGCAGAGCGAG
GTATGTAGGCGGTGCTACAGAGTTCTTGAAGTGGTGGCCTAACTACGGCTACACTAGAAGAACAGTATTT
GGTATCTGCGCTCTGCTGAAGCCAGTTACCTTCGGAAAAAGAGTTGGTAGCTCTTGATCCGGCAAACAAA
CCACCGCTGGTAGCGGTGGTTTTTTTGTTTGCAAGCAGCAGATTACGCGCAGAAAAAAAGGATCTCAAGA
AGATCCTTTGATCTTTTCTACGGGGTCTGACGCTCAGTGGAACGAAAACTCACGTTAAGGGATTTTGGTC
ATGAGATTATCAAAAAGGATCTTCACCTAGATCCTTTTAAATTAAAAATGAAGTTTTAAATCAAGCCCAA
TCTGAATAATGTTACAACCAATTAACCAATTCTGATTAGAAAAACTCATCGAGCATCAAATGAAACTGCA
ATTTATTCATATCAGGATTATCAATACCATATTTTTGAAAAAGCCGTTTCTGTAATGAAGGAGAAAACTC
ACCGAGGCAGTTCCATAGGATGGCAAGATCCTGGTATCGGTCTGCGATTCCGACTCGTCCAACATCAATA
CAACCTATTAATTTCCCCTCGTCAAAAATAAGGTTATCAAGTGAGAAATCACCATGAGTGACGACTGAAT
CCGGTGAGAATGGCAAAAGTTTATGCATTTCTTTCCAGACTTGTTCAACAGGCCAGCCATTACGCTCGTC
ATCAAAATCACTCGCATCAACCAAACCGTTATTCATTCGTGATTGCGCCTGAGCGAGACGAAATACGCGA
TCGCTGTTAAAAGGACAATTACAAACAGGAATCGAATGCAACCGGCGCAGGAACACTGCCAGCGCATCAA
CAATATTTTCACCTGAATCAGGATATTCTTCTAATACCTGGAATGCTGTTTTTCCGGGGATCGCAGTGGT
GAGTAACCATGCATCATCAGGAGTACGGATAAAATGCTTGATGGTCGGAAGAGGCATAAATTCCGTCAGC
CAGTTTAGTCTGACCATCTCATCTGTAACATCATTGGCAACGCTACCTTTGCCATGTTTCAGAAACAACT
CTGGCGCATCGGGCTTCCCATACAAGCGATAGATTGTCGCACCTGATTGCCCGACATTATCGCGAGCCCA
TTTATACCCATATAAATCAGCATCCATGTTGGAATTTAATCGCGGCCTCGACGTTTCCCGTTGAATATGG
CTCATAACACCCCTTGTATTACTGTTTATGTAAGCAGACAGTTTTATTGTTCATGATGATATATTTTTAT
CTTGTGCAATGTAACATCAGAGATTTTGAGACACGGGCCAGAGCTGCA
